>Addgene plasmid #201485 | NbAlfa-GFP2 | addgene full sequence | sequence record 395348 | Addgene NGS Result
GACGGATCGGGAGATCTCCCGATCCCCTATGGTGCACTCTCAGTACAATCTGCTCTGATGCCGCATAGTT
AAGCCAGTATCTGCTCCCTGCTTGTGTGTTGGAGGTCGCTGAGTAGTGCGCGAGCAAAATTTAAGCTACA
ACAAGGCAAGGCTTGACCGACAATTGCATGAAGAATCTGCTTAGGGTTAGGCGTTTTGCGCTGCTTCGCG
ATGTACGGGCCAGATATACGCGTTGACATTGATTATTGACTAGTTATTAATAGTAATCAATTACGGGGTC
ATTAGTTCATAGCCCATATATGGAGTTCCGCGTTACATAACTTACGGTAAATGGCCCGCCTGGCTGACCG
CCCAACGACCCCCGCCCATTGACGTCAATAATGACGTATGTTCCCATAGTAACGCCAATAGGGACTTTCC
ATTGACGTCAATGGGTGGAGTATTTACGGTAAACTGCCCACTTGGCAGTACATCAAGTGTATCATATGCC
AAGTACGCCCCCTATTGACGTCAATGACGGTAAATGGCCCGCCTGGCATTATGCCCAGTACATGACCTTA
TGGGACTTTCCTACTTGGCAGTACATCTACGTATTAGTCATCGCTATTACCATGGTGATGCGGTTTTGGC
AGTACATCAATGGGCGTGGATAGCGGTTTGACTCACGGGGATTTCCAAGTCTCCACCCCATTGACGTCAA
TGGGAGTTTGTTTTGGCACCAAAATCAACGGGACTTTCCAAAATGTCGTAACAACTCCGCCCCATTGACG
CAAATGGGCGGTAGGCGTGTACGGTGGGAGGTCTATATAAGCAGAGCTCTCTGGCTAACTAGAGAACCCA
CTGCTTACTGGCTTATCGAAATTAATACGACTCACTATAGGGAGACCCAAGCTGGCTAGTTAAGCTTGCC
ACCATGGCGTCCGGGGAAGTTCAACTTCAAGAAAGCGGTGGCGGCTTGGTCCAACCGGGTGGGAGCCTCC
GACTTTCATGTACTGCTTCCGGGGTCACTATTTCTGCCCTCAATGCAATGGCGATGGGCTGGTATAGGCA
GGCACCTGGAGAAAGAAGAGTAATGGTTGCGGCGGTCAGCGAAAGAGGAAACGCTATGTACCGGGAAAGC
GTGCAGGGACGCTTTACCGTGACCAGGGATTTCACCAACAAGATGGTTTCCTTGCAGATGGACAATTTGA
AACCCGAAGACACTGCGGTGTATTATTGTCACGTCTTGGAAGACCGAGTGGATTCATTTCATGATTATTG
GGGCCAGGGTACCCAAGTCACGGTGTCTTCAGGATCCGGTGGTGGGATGGTGAGCAAGGGCGAGGAGCTG
TTCACCGGGGTGGTGCCCATCCTGGTCGAGCTGGACGGCGACGTAAACGGCCACAAGTTCAGCGTGTCCG
GCGAGGGCGAGGGCGATGCCACCTACGGCAAGCTGACCCTGAAGTTCATCTGCACCACCGGCAAGCTGCC
CGTGCCCTGGCCCACCCTCGTGACCACCCTGAGCTACGGCGTGCAGTGCTTCAGCCGCTACCCCGACCAC
ATGAAGCAGCACGACTTCTTCAAGTCCGCCATGCCCGAAGGCTACGTCCAGGAGCGCACCATCTTCTTCA
AGGACGACGGCAACTACAAGACCCGCGCCGAGGTGAAGTTCGAGGGCGACACCCTGGTGAACCGCATCGA
GCTGAAGGGCATCGACTTCAAGGAGGACGGCAACATCCTGGGGCACAAGCTGGAGTACAACTACAACCCC
CACAACGTCTATATCATGGCCGACAAGCAGAAGAACGGCATCAAGGTGAACTTCAAGATCCGCCACAACA
TCGAGGACGGCAGCGTGCAGCTCGCCGACCACTACCAGCAGAACACCCCCATCGGCGACGGCCCCGTGCT
GCTGCCCGACAACCACTACCTGTTCACCCAGTCCGCCCTGAGCAAAGACCCCAACGAGAAGCGCGATCAC
ATGGTCCTGCTGGAGTTCGTGACCGCCGCCGGGATCACTCTCGGCATGGACGAGCTGTACAAGTAATCTA
GAGGGCCCTTCGAACAAAAACTCATCTCAGAAGAGGATCTGAATATGCATACCGGTCATCATCACCATCA
CCATTGAGTTTAAACCCGCTGATCAGCCTCGACTGTGCCTTCTAGTTGCCAGCCATCTGTTGTTTGCCCC
TCCCCCGTGCCTTCCTTGACCCTGGAAGGTGCCACTCCCACTGTCCTTTCCTAATAAAATGAGGAAATTG
CATCGCATTGTCTGAGTAGGTGTCATTCTATTCTGGGGGGTGGGGTGGGGCAGGACAGCAAGGGGGAGGA
TTGGGAAGACAATAGCAGGCATGCTGGGGATGCGGTGGGCTCTATGGCTTCTGAGGCGGAAAGAACCAGC
TGGGGCTCTAGGGGGTATCCCC
[124 nt withheld, positions 2403-2526]
C
[91 nt withheld, positions 2528-2618]
A
[49 nt withheld, positions 2620-2668]
CCTTTGACGTTGGAGTCCACGTTCTTT
[37 nt withheld, positions 2696-2732]
ACCCTATCTCGGTCTATTCTTTTGATTTATAAGGGATTTTGCCGATTTCGGCCTATTGGTTAAAAAATGA
GCTGATTTAACAAAAATTTAACGCGAATTAATTCTGTGGAATGTGTGTCAGTTAGGGTGTGGAAAGTCCC
CAGGCTCCCCAGCAGGCAGAAGTATGCAAAGCATGCATCTCAATTAGTCAGCAACCAGGTGTGGAAAGTC
CCCAGGCTCCCCAGCAGGCAGAAGTATGCAAAGCATGCATCTCAATTAGTCAGCAACCATAGTCCCGCCC
CTAACTCCGCCCATCCCGCCCCTAACTCCGCCCAGTTCCGCCCATTCTCCGCCCCATGGCTGACTAATTT
TTTTTATTTATGCAGAGGCCGAGGCCGCCTCTGCCTCTGAGCTATTCCAGAAGTAGTGAGGAGGCTTTTT
TGGAGGCCTAGGCTTTTGCAAAAAGCTCCCGGGAGCTTGTATATCCATTTTCGGATCTGATCAGCACGTG
TTGACAATTAATCATCGGCATAGTATATCGGCATAGTATAATACGACAAGGTGAGGAACTAAACCATGGC
CAAGCCTTTGTCTCAAGAAGAATCCACCCTCATTGAAAGAGCAACGGCTACAATCAACAGCATCCCCATC
TCTGAAGACTACAGCGTCGCCAGCGCAGCTCTCTCTAGCGACGGCCGCATCTTCACTGGTGTCAATGTAT
ATCATTTTACTGGGGGACCTTGTGCAGAACTCGTGGTGCTGGGCACTGCTGCTGCTGCGGCAGCTGGCAA
CCTGACTTGTATCGTCGCGATCGGAAATGAGAACAGGGGCATCTTGAGCCCCTGCGGACGGTGCCGACAG
GTGCTTCTCGATCTGCATCCTGGGATCAAAGCCATAGTGAAGGACAGTGATGGACAGCCGACGGCAGTTG
GGATTCGTGAATTGCTGCCCTCTGGTTATGTGTGGGAGGGCTAAGCACTTCGTGGCCGAGGAGCAGGACT
GACACGTGCTACGAGATTTCGATTCCACCGCCGCCTTCTATGAAAGGTTGGGCTTCGGAATCGTTTTCCG
GGACGCCGGCTGGATGATCCTCCAGCGCGGGGATCTCATGCTGGAGTTCTTCGCCCACCCCAACTTGTTT
ATTGCAGCTTATAATGGTTACAAATAAAGCAATAGCATCACAAATTTCACAAATAAAGCATTTTTTTCAC
TGCATTCTAGTTGTGGTTTGTCCAAACTCATCAATGTATCTTATCATGTCTGTATACCGTCGACCTCTAG
CTAGAGCTTGGCGTAATCATGGTCATAGCTGTTTCCTGTGTGAAATTGTTATCCGCTCACAATTCCACAC
AACATACGAGCCGGAAGCATAAAGTGTAAAGCCTGGGGTGCCTAATGAGTGAGCTAACTCACATTAATTG
CGTTGCGCTCACTGCCCGCTTTCCAGTCGGGAAACCTGTCGTGCCAGCTGCATTAATGAATCGGCCAACG
CGCGGGGAGAGGCGGTTTGCGTATTGGGCGCTCTTCCGCTTCCTCGCTCACTGACTCGCTGCGCTCGGTC
GTTCGGCTGCGGCGAGCGGTATCAGCTCACTCAAAGGCGGTAATACGGTTATCCACAGAATCAGGGGATA
ACGCAGGAAAGAACATGTGAGCAAAAGGCCAGCAAAAGGCCAGGAACCGTAAAAAGGCCGCGTTGCTGGC
GTTTTTCCATAGGCTCCGCCCCCCTGACGAGCATCACAAAAATCGACGCTCAAGTCAGAGGTGGCGAAAC
CCGACAGGACTATAAAGATACCAGGCGTTTCCCCCTGGAAGCTCCCTCGTGCGCTCTCCTGTTCCGACCC
TGCCGCTTACCGGATACCTGTCCGCCTTTCTCCCTTCGGGAAGCGTGGCGCTTTCTCATAGCTCACGCTG
TAGGTATCTCAGTTCGGTGTAGGTCGTTCGCTCCAAGCTGGGCTGTGTGCACGAACCCCCCGTTCAGCCC
GACCGCTGCGCCTTATCCGGTAACTATCGTCTTGAGTCCAACCCGGTAAGACACGACTTATCGCCACTGG
CAGCAGCCACTGGTAACAGGATTAGCAGAGCGAGGTATGTAGGCGGTGCTACAGAGTTCTTGAAGTGGTG
GCCTAACTACGGCTACACTAGAAGAACAGTATTTGGTATCTGCGCTCTGCTGAAGCCAGTTACCTTCGGA
AAAAGAGTTGGTAGCTCTTGATCCGGCAAACAAACCACCGCTGGTAGCGGTGGTTTTTTTGTTTGCAAGC
AGCAGATTACGCGCAGAAAAAAAGGATCTCAAGAAGATCCTTTGATCTTTTCTACGGGGTCTGACGCTCA
GTGGAACGAAAACTCACGTTAAGGGATTTTGGTCATGAGATTATCAAAAAGGATCTTCACCTAGATCCTT
TTAAATTAAAAATGAAGTTTTAAATCAATCTAAAGTATATATGAGTAAACTTGGTCTGACAGTTACCAAT
GCTTAATCAGTGAGGCACCTATCTCAGCGATCTGTCTATTTCGTTCATCCATAGTTGCCTGACTCCCCGT
CGTGTAGATAACTACGATACGGGAGGGCTTACCATCTGGCCCCAGTGCTGCAATGATACCGCGAGACCCA
CGCTCACCGGCTCCAGATTTATCAGCAATAAACCAGCCAGCCGGAAGGGCCGAGCGCAGAAGTGGTCCTG
CAACTTTATCCGCCTCCATCCAGTCTATTAATTGTTGCCGGGAAGCTAGAGTAAGTAGTTCGCCAGTTAA
TAGTTTGCGCAACGTTGTTGCCATTGCTACAGGCATCGTGGTGTCACGCTCGTCGTTTGGTATGGCTTCA
TTCAGCTCCGGTTCCCAACGATCAAGGCGAGTTACATGATCCCCCATGTTGTGCAAAAAAGCGGTTAGCT
CCTTCGGTCCTCCGATCGTTGTCAGAAGTAAGTTGGCCGCAGTGTTATCACTCATGGTTATGGCAGCACT
GCATAATTCTCTTACTGTCATGCCATCCGTAAGATGCTTTTCTGTGACTGGTGAGTACTCAACCAAGTCA
TTCTGAGAATAGTGTATGCGGCGACCGAGTTGCTCTTGCCCGGCGTCAATACGGGATAATACCGCGCCAC
ATAGCAGAACTTTAAAAGTGCTCATCATTGGAAAACGTTCTTCGGGGCGAAAACTCTCAAGGATCTTACC
GCTGTTGAGATCCAGTTCGATGTAACCCACTCGTGCACCCAACTGATCTTCAGCATCTTTTACTTTCACC
AGCGTTTCTGGGTGAGCAAAAACAGGAAGGCAAAATGCCGCAAAAAAGGGAATAAGGGCGACACGGAAAT
GTTGAATACTCATACTCTTCCTTTTTCAATATTATTGAAGCATTTATCAGGGTTATTGTCTCATGAGCGG
ATACATATTTGAATGTATTTAGAAAAATAAACAAATAGGGGTTCCGCGCACATTTCCCCGAAAAGTGCCA
CCTGACGTC
Features (pLannotate 1.2.2; 23 found; start..end, strand, type, name):
     28..80      -  misc_feature   bom (fragment): basis of mobility region from pBR322
    235..614     +  enhancer       CMV enhancer: human cytomegalovirus immediate early enhancer
    615..818     +  promoter       CMV promoter: human cytomegalovirus (CMV) immediate early promoter
    814..847     +  LTR            5' LTR (truncated) (fragment): truncated 5' long terminal repeat (LTR) from HIV-1
    863..881     +  promoter       T7 promoter: promoter for bacteriophage T7 RNA polymerase
    926..1291    +  CDS            HVM20_MOUSE: Experimental evidence at protein level: Swiss-Prot protein existence level 1. From Mus musculus (Mouse).
   1307..2026    +  CDS            EGFP: the original enhanced GFP (Yang et al., 1996) mammalian codon-optimized
   2133..2357    +  polyA_signal   bGH poly(A) signal: bovine growth hormone polyadenylation signal
   2361..2382    +  promoter       SV40 promoter (fragment): SV40 enhancer and early promoter
   2403..2831    +  rep_origin     f1 ori (sequence partly withheld): f1 bacteriophage origin of replication; arrow indicates direction of (+) strand synthesis
   2845..3174    +  promoter       SV40 promoter: SV40 enhancer and early promoter
   3222..3269    +  promoter       EM7 promoter: synthetic bacterial promoter&nbsp
   3288..3686    +  CDS            BSD: blasticidin S deaminase; Aspergillus terreus BSD; confers resistance to blasticidin
   3687..3714    +  CDS            BleoR (fragment): antibiotic-binding protein; Sh ble from Streptoalloteichus hindustanus; confers resistance to bleomycin, phleomycin, and Zeocin™
   3724..3849    +  CDS            ble (fragment): BLE_KLEPN - Experimental evidence at protein level: Swiss-Prot protein existence level 1. Binding protein with a strong affinity to the bleomycin family of antibiotics. Binds to CL990; an antimitotic-antibiotic compound. From Klebsiella pneumoniae.
   3844..3965    +  polyA_signal   SV40 poly(A) signal: SV40 polyadenylation signal
   4038..4054    -  protein_bind   lac operator: The lac repressor binds to the lac operator to inhibit transcription in E. coli. This inhibition can be relieved by adding lactose or isopropyl-β-D-thiogalactopyranoside (IPTG). lac repressor encoded by lacI
   4062..4092    -  promoter       lac promoter: promoter for the E. coli lac operon
   4107..4128    -  protein_bind   CAP binding site: CAP binding activates transcription in the presence of cAMP. E. coli catabolite activator protein
   4141..4233    -  CDS            lacI (fragment): lac repressor; lacI; The lac repressor binds to the lac operator to inhibit transcription in E. coli. This inhibition can be relieved by adding lactose or isopropyl-β-D-thiogalactopyranoside (IPTG).
   4416..5004    -  rep_origin     ori: high-copy-number ColE1/pMB1/pBR322/pUC origin of replication
   5175..6035    -  CDS            AmpR: β-lactamase; bla; confers resistance to ampicillin, carbenicillin, and related antibiotics
   6036..6140    -  promoter       AmpR promoter: bla
