[The description below was written by a language model from this plasmid's Addgene catalogue record and pLannotate feature annotations shown in this document.]
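Description:
NbAlfa-GFP2 is a mammalian expression plasmid built on the Invitrogen pcDNA6/myc-His A backbone. It encodes a synthetic fusion of the anti-ALFA-tag nanobody (NbAlfa) to GFP2 at its C terminus. The roughly 1.1 kb insert was cloned between HindIII and XbaI sites, both of which are retained. It sits downstream of the human CMV immediate-early enhancer and promoter and upstream of the bovine growth hormone polyadenylation signal. A T7 promoter lies between the CMV promoter and the coding region. In the automated feature table, the nanobody portion is called as a match to a mouse immunoglobulin heavy-chain variable region. This reflects the general similarity of single-domain antibodies to VH domains rather than a mouse origin. The fluorescent protein is likewise called as EGFP, the closest standard match to the GFP2 variant named in the record. The record does not say whether the backbone's myc and His tags are read through, and neither tag appears among the annotated features.

In E. coli the plasmid is maintained at high copy through a ColE1/pUC-type origin and selected with ampicillin via β-lactamase. An f1 origin is also present. For mammalian cells, a blasticidin S deaminase gene provides blasticidin selection. It is driven by the SV40 early promoter, with a tandem EM7 bacterial promoter, and terminated by an SV40 poly(A) signal. The short bleomycin-resistance, lacI and HIV LTR fragments in the table appear to be backbone remnants or partial similarity hits rather than functional elements.

The stated purpose is BRET2 detection of ALFA-tagged proteins. Expressed intracellularly, the nanobody binds an ALFA epitope on a protein of interest and brings GFP2 along as the energy acceptor. Proximity to a luciferase-bearing donor partner can then be read out as resonance energy transfer. The associated work uses such tag-directed nanobodies as intracellular biosensors of GPCR signalling.
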