Addgene plasmid #201485: NbAlfa-GFP2
Purpose: BRET2 detection of ALFA-tagged protein
Depositing lab: Patrick Giguère. Publication: Development of a V5-tag-directed nanobody and its implementation as an intracellular biosensor of GPCR signalling. Zeghal M, Matte K, Venes A, Patel S, Laroche G, Sarvan S, Joshi M, Rain JC, Couture JF, Giguere PM. J Biol Chem. 2023 Jul 28:105107. doi: 10.1016/j.jbc.2023.105107. PubMed 37517699.
Backbone
  Vector backbone: pcDNA6/myc-His A
  Backbone manufacturer: Invitrogen
  Backbone size w/o insert (bp): 5428
  Vector type: Mammalian Expression
  Selectable markers: Blasticidin
Growth in bacteria
  Bacterial resistance: Ampicillin, 100 μg/mL
  Growth temperature: 37°C
  Growth strain: DH5alpha
  Copy number: High Copy
Gene/Insert
  Gene/Insert name: NbAlfa-GFP2
  Species: Synthetic
  Insert size (bp): 1140
  Promoter: CMV
  Tag / fusion protein: GFP2 (C terminal on insert)
  Cloning method: Restriction Enzyme; 5′ cloning site HindIII (not destroyed); 3′ cloning site XbaI (not destroyed)
  Sequencing primers: 5′ CMV-F; 3′ Bgh-R
Resource information
  A portion of this plasmid was derived from a plasmid made by: Synthetic
Terms and licenses: Academic/Nonprofit Terms; Industry Terms: Not Available to Industry
How to cite: NbAlfa-GFP2 was a gift from Patrick Giguère (Addgene plasmid # 201485 ; http://n2t.net/addgene:201485 ; RRID:Addgene_201485)
